Addgene plasmid #125559: pDEST-N2H-C2
Purpose: (Empty Backbone) Gateway compatible N2H assay destination vector with C-terminus tagging of nanoluc fragment2
Depositing lab: Marc Vidal. Depositing organization: Dana-Farber Cancer Institute. Publication: Maximizing binary interactome mapping with a minimal number of assays. Choi SG, Olivet J, Cassonnet P, Vidalain PO, Luck K, Lambourne L, Spirohn K, Lemmens I, Dos Santos M, Demeret C, Jones L, Rangarajan S, Bian W, Coutant EP, Janin YL, van der Werf S, Trepte P, Wanker EE, De Las Rivas J, Tavernier J, Twizere JC, Hao T, Hill DE, Vidal M, Calderwood MA, Jacob Y. Nat Commun. 2019 Aug 29;10(1):3907. doi: 10.1038/s41467-019-11809-2. PubMed 31467278.
Backbone
  Vector backbone: custom made
  Backbone manufacturer: we built
  Backbone size (bp): 8993
  Vector type: Mammalian Expression, Yeast Expression ; in vitro expression
  Promoter: synthetic promoter containing yeast, mammalian, and in vitro expression elements
  Selectable markers: TRP1
  Tag / fusion protein: NanoLuc fragment2 attached to c-terminus of Gateway cloning site (C terminal on backbone)
Growth in bacteria
  Bacterial resistance: Chloramphenicol and Ampicillin, 25 & 100 μg/mL
  Growth temperature: 37°C
  Growth strain: ccdB Survival
  Copy number: High Copy
Gene/Insert
  Cloning method: Gateway Cloning
Terms and licenses: Academic/Nonprofit Terms; Industry Terms: Not Available to Industry
Depositor comments: Please visit https://www.biorxiv.org/content/10.1101/530790v1.full for bioRxiv preprint.
How to cite: pDEST-N2H-C2 was a gift from Marc Vidal (Addgene plasmid # 125559 ; http://n2t.net/addgene:125559 ; RRID:Addgene_125559)
