[The description below was written by a language model from this plasmid's Addgene catalogue record and pLannotate feature annotations shown in this document.]
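Description:
pDEST-N2H-C2 is an empty Gateway destination vector for the N2H assay, a split-NanoLuc complementation method for detecting binary protein-protein interactions. It is a custom-built tri-host backbone intended for expression in yeast, in mammalian cells and in vitro. The catalogue gives the backbone as 8,993 bp, while the sequenced record is 9,210 nt. In E. coli it replicates from a high-copy ColE1/pUC-type origin and carries AmpR. The Gateway cassette adds chloramphenicol resistance and the ccdB toxin gene, so the unrecombined vector must be propagated in a ccdB-tolerant strain. In yeast it is maintained by the 2μ origin and selected through the TRP1 auxotrophic marker. An f1 origin and an SV40 origin are also annotated.

Expression is driven by a composite synthetic promoter region. The annotated parts are the CMV enhancer and a CMV promoter fragment, an HSV TK promoter fragment, a T7 promoter for in vitro transcription, and a cripavirus-type IRES immediately upstream of the cloning site. The feature table does not separately identify the yeast-specific promoter element mentioned in the catalogue. Downstream lies the attR1–CmR–ccdB–attR2 cassette, which an LR reaction replaces with an open reading frame from an entry clone. The ORF is then joined in frame to a NanoLuc fragment (fragment 2) located just after attR2, giving a C-terminally tagged fusion. SV40 poly(A) and ADH1 terminator sequences follow for mammalian and yeast transcript processing.

Single loxP and loxN sites are also present, but the record does not explain their purpose. The fusion is presumably co-expressed with a partner carrying the complementary NanoLuc fragment, so that an interaction between the two proteins reconstitutes luciferase activity.
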