Features (pLannotate 1.2.2; 29 found; start..end, strand, type, name):
     11..60      +  misc_feature   bom (fragment): basis of mobility region from pBR322
    199..346     +  promoter       TRP1 promoter: S. cerevisiae TRP1
    347..1021    +  CDS            TRP1: phosphoribosylanthranilate isomerase, required for tryptophan biosynthesis; S. cerevisiae TRP1; yeast auxotrophic marker
   1072..1123    +  misc_feature   bom (fragment): basis of mobility region from pBR322
   1151..1579    -  rep_origin     f1 ori (sequence partly withheld): f1 bacteriophage origin of replication; arrow indicates direction of (+) strand synthesis
   1718..2095    +  enhancer       CMV enhancer: human cytomegalovirus immediate early enhancer
   2096..2244    +  promoter       CMV promoter (fragment): human cytomegalovirus (CMV) immediate early promoter
   2342..2468    +  promoter       HSV TK promoter (fragment): herpes simplex virus thymidine kinase promoter
   2472..2490    +  promoter       T7 promoter: promoter for bacteriophage T7 RNA polymerase
   2494..2694    +  ncRNA          IRES Cripavirus: Accession: RF00458 - Cripavirus internal ribosome entry site (IRES)
   2693..2817    +  protein_bind   attR1: mutant version of attR; recombination site for the Gateway® LR reaction LR Clonase™
   2842..2872    +  promoter       lac UV5 promoter: E. coli lac promoter with an "up" mutation
   2896..2925    +  promoter       cat promoter (fragment): promoter of the E. coli cat gene encoding chloramphenicol acetyltransferase
   2926..3585    +  CDS            CmR: chloramphenicol acetyltransferase; cat; confers resistance to chloramphenicol
   3764..3922    +  CDS            ccdA (fragment): CCDA_ECO57 - Also known as H, letA. Experimental evidence at protein level: Swiss-Prot protein existence level 1. Antitoxin component of a type II toxin-antitoxin (TA) system which inhibits the post-segregational killing (PSK) of plasmid-free cells, also referred to as a plasmid addiction system. Binds to and blocks the activity of CcdB; will also remove bound CcdB protein from the CcdB-GyrA complex by forming a CcdA-CcdB complex, a process termed rejuvenation. Functions as a transcriptional corepressor for the ccdAB operon, repression also requires CcdB (By similarity). From Escherichia coli
   3927..4229    +  CDS            ccdB: CCDB_ECOLI - Also known as G, letB, letD. Experimental evidence at protein level: Swiss-Prot protein existence level 1. Toxic component of a type II toxin-antitoxin (TA) system, functioning in plasmid maintainence. Responsible for the post- segregational killing (PSK) of plasmid-free cells, also referred to as a plasmid addiction system. Half-life of over 2 hours. Cell killing by CcdB is accompanied by filamentation, defects in chromosome and plasmid segregation, defects in cell division, formation of anucleate cells, decreased DNA synthesis and plasmid loss. Interferes with the activity of DN
   4273..4397    -  protein_bind   attR2: mutant version of attR; recombination site for the Gateway® LR reaction LR Clonase™
   4432..4752    +  CDS            Nluc (fragment): NanoLuc® luciferase human codon-optimized
   4781..4814    -  protein_bind   loxP: Cre-mediated recombination occurs in the 8-bp core sequence (GCATACAT). Cre recombinase
   5122..5203    -  polyA_signal   SV40 poly(A) signal: SV40 polyadenylation signal
   5268..5455    +  terminator     ADH1 terminator: S. cerevisiae ADH1; transcription terminator for the S. cerevisiae alcohol dehydrogenase 1 (ADH1) gene
   5472..5607    +  rep_origin     SV40 ori: SV40 origin of replication
   5641..5694    -  CDS            lacI (fragment): lac repressor; lacI; The lac repressor binds to the lac operator to inhibit transcription in E. coli. This inhibition can be relieved by adding lactose or isopropyl-β-D-thiogalactopyranoside (IPTG).
   5877..6465    -  rep_origin     ori: high-copy-number ColE1/pMB1/pBR322/pUC origin of replication
   6636..7496    -  CDS            AmpR: β-lactamase; bla; confers resistance to ampicillin, carbenicillin, and related antibiotics
   7497..7601    -  promoter       AmpR promoter: bla
   7628..8970    -  rep_origin     2μ ori: yeast 2μ plasmid origin of replication
   8993..9026    -  protein_bind   loxN: Cre-mediated recombination occurs in the 8-bp core sequence (GTATACCT). loxN sites are compatible with each other, but incompatible with loxP or lox2272 sites. Cre recombinase
   9084..9119    +  CDS            rop (fragment): Rop protein, which maintains plasmids at low copy number; rop
>Addgene plasmid #125559 | pDEST-N2H-C2 | addgene full sequence | sequence record 254701 | Addgene NGS Result
GGTGTCGGGGCTGGCTTAACTATGCGGCATCAGAGCAGATTGTACTGAGAGTGCACCATAGATCAACGAC
ATTACTATATATATAATATAGGAAGCATTTAATAGAACAGCATCGTAATATATGTGTACTTTGCAGTTAT
GACGCCAGATGGCAGTAGTGGAAGATATTCTTTATTGAAAAATAGCTTGTCACCTTACGTACAATCTTGA
TCCGGAGCTTTTCTTTTTTTGCCGATTAAGAATTAATTCGGTCGAAAAAAGAAAAGGAGAGGGCCAAGAG
GGAGGGCATTGGTGACTATTGAGCACGTGAGTATACGTGATTAAGCACACAAAGGCAGCTTGGAGTATGT
CTGTTATTAATTTCACAGGTAGTTCTGGTCCATTGGTGAAAGTTTGCGGCTTGCAGAGCACAGAGGCCGC
AGAATGTGCTCTAGATTCCGATGCTGACTTGCTGGGTATTATATGTGTGCCCAATAGAAAGAGAACAATT
GACCCGGTTATTGCAAGGAAAATTTCAAGTCTTGTAAAAGCATATAAAAATAGTTCAGGCACTCCGAAAT
ACTTGGTTGGCGTGTTTCGTAATCAACCTAAGGAGGATGTTTTGGCTCTGGTCAATGATTACGGCATTGA
TATCGTCCAACTGCATGGAGATGAGTCGTGGCAAGAATACCAAGAGTTCCTCGGTTTGCCAGTTATTAAA
AGACTCGTATTTCCAAAAGACTGCAACATACTACTCAGTGCAGCTTCACAGAAACCTCATTCGTTTATTC
CCTTGTTTGATTCAGAAGCAGGTGGGACAGGTGAACTTTTGGATTGGAACTCGATTTCTGACTGGGTTGG
AAGGCAAGAGAGCCCCGAAAGCTTACATTTTATGTTAGCTGGTGGACTGACGCCAGAAAATGTTGGTGAT
GCGCTTAGATTAAATGGCGTTATTGGTGTTGATGTAAGCGGAGGTGTGGAGACAAATGGTGTAAAAGACT
CTAACAAAATAGCAAATTTCGTCAAAAATGCTAAGAAATAGGTTATTACTGAGTAGTATTTATTTAAGTA
TTGTTTGTGCACTTGCCGATCTATGCGGTGTGAAATACCGCACAGATGCGTAAGGAGAAAATACCGCATC
AGGAAATTGTAAGCGTTAATATTTTGTTAAAATTCGCGTTAAATTTTTGTTAAATCAGCTCATTTTTTAA
CCAATAGGCCGAAATCGGCAAAATCCCTTATAAATCAAAAGAATAGACCGAGATAGGGT
[37 nt withheld, positions 1250-1286]
AAAGAACGTGGACTCCAACGTCAAAGG
[49 nt withheld, positions 1314-1362]
T
[91 nt withheld, positions 1364-1454]
G
[124 nt withheld, positions 1456-1579]
CAATATTGGCCATTAGCCATATTATTCATTGGTTATATAGCATAAATCAATATTGGCTATTGGCCATTGC
ATACGTTGTATCTATATCATAATATGTACATTTATATTGGCTCATGTCCAATATGACCGCCATGTTGGCA
TTGATTATTGACTAGTTATTAATAGTAATCAATTACGGGGTCATTAGTTCATAGCCCATATATGGAGTTC
CGCGTTACATAACTTACGGTAAATGGCCCGCCTGGCTGACCGCCCAACGACCCCCGCCCATTGACGTCAA
TAATGACGTATGTTCCCATAGTAACGCCAATAGGGACTTTCCATTGACGTCAATGGGTGGAGTATTTACG
GTAAACTGCCCACTTGGCAGTACATCAAGTGTATCATATGCCAAGTCCGCCCCCTATTGACGTCAATGAC
GGTAAATGGCCCGCCTGGCATTATGCCCAGTACATGACCTTACGGGACTTTCCTACTTGGCAGTACATCT
ACGTATTAGTCATCGCTATTACCATGGTGATGCGGTTTTGGCAGTACACCAATGGGCGTGGATAGCGGTT
TGACTCACGGGGATTTCCAAGTCTCCACCCCATTGACGTCAATGGGAGTTTGTTTTGGCACCAAAATCAA
CGGGACTTTCCAAAATGTCGTAACAACTGCGATCGGGCGCGCCCCTCCTTGAATTAATTAAGGCGCGCCA
CTGAAATTTTTAATTAAGGCGCGCCTAGCATGTGATTAATTAAGCATGTCTTTAGATCTATGATGACACA
AACCCCGCCCAGCGTCTTGTCATTGGCGAATTCGAACACGCAGATGCAGTCGGGGCGGCGCGGTCCCAGG
TCCACTTCGCATATAAAAGGTGACGCGTGTGGATCCTCGAACACCGAGCTCTTAATACGACTCACTATAG
GGAAAGCAAAAATGTGATCTTGCTTGTAAATACAATTTTGAGAGGTTAATAAATTACAAGTAGTGCTATT
TTTGTATTTAGGTTAGCTATTTAGCTTTACGTTCCAGGATGCCTAGTGGCAGCCCCACAATATCCAGGAA
GCCCTCTCTGCGGTTTTTCAGATTAGGTAGTCGAAAAACCTAAGAAATTTACCTATGCCCATCACAAGTT
TGTACAAAAAAGCTGAACGAGAAACGTAAAATGATATAAATATCAATATATTAAATTAGATTTTGCATAA
AAAACAGACTACATAATACTGTAAAACACAACATATCCAGTCACTATGGCGGCCGCATTAGGCACCCCAG
GCTTTACACTTTATGCTTCCGGCTCGTATAATGTGTGGATTTTGAGTTAGGATCCGTCGAGATTTTCAGG
AGCTAAGGAAGCTAAAATGGAGAAAAAAATCACTGGATATACCACCGTTGATATATCCCAATGGCATCGT
AAAGAACATTTTGAGGCATTTCAGTCAGTTGCTCAATGTACCTATAACCAGACCGTTCAGCTGGATATTA
CGGCCTTTTTAAAGACCGTAAAGAAAAATAAGCACAAGTTTTATCCGGCCTTTATTCACATTCTTGCCCG
CCTGATGAATGCTCATCCGGAATTCCGTATGGCAATGAAAGACGGTGAGCTGGTGATATGGGATAGTGTT
CACCCTTGTTACACCGTTTTCCATGAGCAAACTGAAACGTTTTCATCGCTCTGGAGTGAATACCACGACG
ATTTCCGGCAGTTTCTACACATATATTCGCAAGATGTGGCGTGTTACGGTGAAAACCTGGCCTATTTCCC
TAAAGGGTTTATTGAGAATATGTTTTTCGTCTCAGCCAATCCCTGGGTGAGTTTCACCAGTTTTGATTTA
AACGTGGCCAATATGGACAACTTCTTCGCCCCCGTTTTCACCATGGGCAAATATTATACGCAAGGCGACA
AGGTGCTGATGCCGCTGGCGATTCAGGTTCATCATGCCGTTTGTGATGGCTTCCATGTCGGCAGAATGCT
TAATGAATTACAACAGTACTGCGATGAGTGGCAGGGCGGGGCGTAAACGCGTGGATCCGGCTTACTAAAA
GCCAGATAACAGTATGCGTATTTGCGCGCTGATTTTTGCGGTATAAGAATATATACTGATATGTATACCC
GAAGTATGTCAAAAAGAGGTATGCTATGAAGCAGCGTATTACAGTGACAGTTGACAGCGACAGCTATCAG
TTGCTCAAGGCATATATGATGTCAATATCTCCGGTCTGGTAAGCACAACCATGCAGAATGAAGCCCGTCG
TCTGCGTGCCGAACGCTGGAAAGCGGAAAATCAGGAAGGGATGGCTGAGGTCGCCCGGTTTATTGAAATG
AACGGCTCTTTTGCTGACGAGAACAGGGGCTGGTGAAATGCAGTTTAAGGTTTACACCTATAAAAGAGAG
AGCCGTTATCGTCTGTTTGTGGATGTACAGAGTGATATTATTGACACGCCCGGGCGACGGATGGTGATCC
CCCTGGCCAGTGCACGTCTGCTGTCAGATAAAGTCTCCCGTGAACTTTACCCGGTGGTGCATATCGGGGA
TGAAAGCTGGCGCATGATGACCACCGATATGGCCAGTGTGCCGGTCTCCGTTATCGGGGAAGAAGTGGCT
GATCTCAGCCACCGCGAAAATGACATCAAAAACGCCATTAACCTGATGTTCTGGGGAATATAAATGTCAG
GCTCCCTTATACACAGCCAGTCTGCAGGTCGACCATAGTGACTGGATATGTTGTGTTTTACAGTATTATG
TAGTCTGTTTTTTATGCAAAATCTAATTTAATATATTGATATTTATATCATTTTACGTTTCTCGTTCAGC
TTTCTTGTACAAAGTGGTGATGGGTGGAGGGGGCAGTGGTGGAGGGGGCAGTGGTCTGAGCGGCGACCAA
ATGGGCCAGATCGAAAAAATTTTTAAGGTGGTGTACCCTGTGGATGATCATCACTTTAAGGTGATCCTGC
ACTATGGCACACTGGTAATCGACGGGGTTACGCCGAACATGATCGACTATTTCGGACGGCCGTATGAAGG
CATCGCCGTGTTCGACGGCAAAAAGATCACTGTAACAGGGACCCTGTGGAACGGCAACAAAATTATCGAC
GAGCGCCTGATCAACCCCGACGGCTCCCTGCTGTTCCGAGTAACCATCAACGGAGTGACCGGCTGGCGGC
TGTGCGAACGCATTCTGGCGTAATAACTATAACGGTCCTAAGGTAGCGAACATAACTTCGTATAATGTAT
GCTATACGAAGTTATGGAAAAAAAAAAAAAAAAAAAAAAAAAAAAAAAAAAAAAAAAAAAAAAAAAAAAA
AAAAAAAAAAAAAAAAAAAAAAAAAAAAAAAAAAAAAAAAAAAAAAAAAAAAAAAAAAAAAAAAAAAAAA
AAAAAAAAAAAAAAAAAAAAAAAAAAAAAAAAAAAAAAAAAAAAAAAAAAAAAAAAAAAAAAAAAAAAAA
AAAAAAAAAAAAAAAAAAAAAAAAAAAAAAAAAAAAAAAAAAAAAAAAAAAAAAAAAAAAGAGAAGACAT
GATAAGATACATTGATGAGTTTGGACAAACCACAACAAGAATGCAGTGAAAAAAATGCTTTATTTGTGAA
ATTTGTGATGCTATTGCTTTATTTGTAACCATTATAAGCTGCAATAAACAAGTTAACAACAACAATTGCA
TTCATTTTATGTTTCAGGTTCAGGGGGAGATGTGGGAGGTTTTTTAAAGCGAATTTCTTATGATTTATGA
TTTTTATTATTAAATAAGTTATAAAAAAAATAAGTGTATACAAATTTTAAAGTGACTCTTAGGTTTTAAA
ACGAAAATTCTTGTTCTTGAGTAACTCTTTCCTGTAGGTCAGGTTGCTTTCTCAGGTATAGCATGAGGTC
GCTCTTATTGACCACACCTCTACCGGCGGCCTAACTCCGCCCATCCCGCCCCTAACTCCGCCCAGTTCCG
CCCATTCTCCGCCTCATGGCTGACTAATTTTTTTTATTTATGCAGAGGCCGAGGCCGCCTCGGCCTCTGA
GCTATTCCAGAAGTAGTGAGGACGCTTTTTTGGAGGCCGAGGCTTTTGCAAAGATCGAACAAGAGACAGG
ACTGCATTAATGAATCGGCCAACGCGCGGGGAGAGGCGGTTTGCGTATTGGGCGCTCTTCCGCTTCCTCG
CTCACTGACTCGCTGCGCTCGGTCGTTCGGCTGCGGCGAGCGGTATCAGCTCACTCAAAGGCGGTAATAC
GGTTATCCACAGAATCAGGGGATAACGCAGGAAAGAACATGTGAGCAAAAGGCCAGCAAAAGGCCAGGAA
CCGTAAAAAGGCCGCGTTGCTGGCGTTTTTCCATAGGCTCCGCCCCCCTGACGAGCATCACAAAAATCGA
CGCTCAAGTCAGAGGTGGCGAAACCCGACAGGACTATAAAGATACCAGGCGTTTCCCCCTGGAAGCTCCC
TCGTGCGCTCTCCTGTTCCGACCCTGCCGCTTACCGGATACCTGTCCGCCTTTCTCCCTTCGGGAAGCGT
GGCGCTTTCTCATAGCTCACGCTGTAGGTATCTCAGTTCGGTGTAGGTCGTTCGCTCCAAGCTGGGCTGT
GTGCACGAACCCCCCGTTCAGCCCGACCGCTGCGCCTTATCCGGTAACTATCGTCTTGAGTCCAACCCGG
TAAGACACGACTTATCGCCACTGGCAGCAGCCACTGGTAACAGGATTAGCAGAGCGAGGTATGTAGGCGG
TGCTACAGAGTTCTTGAAGTGGTGGCCTAACTACGGCTACACTAGAAGAACAGTATTTGGTATCTGCGCT
CTGCTGAAGCCAGTTACCTTCGGAAAAAGAGTTGGTAGCTCTTGATCCGGCAAACAAACCACCGCTGGTA
GCGGTGGTTTTTTTGTTTGCAAGCAGCAGATTACGCGCAGAAAAAAAGGATCTCAAGAAGATCCTTTGAT
CTTTTCTACGGGGTCTGACGCTCAGTGGAACGAAAACTCACGTTAAGGGATTTTGGTCATGAGATTATCA
AAAAGGATCTTCACCTAGATCCTTTTAAATTAAAAATGAAGTTTTAAATCAATCTAAAGTATATATGAGT
AAACTTGGTCTGACAGTTACCAATGCTTAATCAGTGAGGCACCTATCTCAGCGATCTGTCTATTTCGTTC
ATCCATAGTTGCCTGACTCCCCGTCGTGTAGATAACTACGATACGGGAGGGCTTACCATCTGGCCCCAGT
GCTGCAATGATACCGCGAGACCCACGCTCACCGGCTCCAGATTTATCAGCAATAAACCAGCCAGCCGGAA
GGGCCGAGCGCAGAAGTGGTCCTGCAACTTTATCCGCCTCCATCCAGTCTATTAATTGTTGCCGGGAAGC
TAGAGTAAGTAGTTCGCCAGTTAATAGTTTGCGCAACGTTGTTGCCATTGCTACAGGCATCGTGGTGTCA
CGCTCGTCGTTTGGTATGGCTTCATTCAGCTCCGGTTCCCAACGATCAAGGCGAGTTACATGATCCCCCA
TGTTGTGCAAAAAAGCGGTTAGCTCCTTCGGTCCTCCGATCGTTGTCAGAAGTAAGTTGGCCGCAGTGTT
ATCACTCATGGTTATGGCAGCACTGCATAATTCTCTTACTGTCATGCCATCCGTAAGATGCTTTTCTGTG
ACTGGTGAGTACTCAACCAAGTCATTCTGAGAATAGTGTATGCGGCGACCGAGTTGCTCTTGCCCGGCGT
CAATACGGGATAATACCGCGCCACATAGCAGAACTTTAAAAGTGCTCATCATTGGAAAACGTTCTTCGGG
GCGAAAACTCTCAAGGATCTTACCGCTGTTGAGATCCAGTTCGATGTAACCCACTCGTGCACCCAACTGA
TCTTCAGCATCTTTTACTTTCACCAGCGTTTCTGGGTGAGCAAAAACAGGAAGGCAAAATGCCGCAAAAA
AGGGAATAAGGGCGACACGGAAATGTTGAATACTCATACTCTTCCTTTTTCAATATTATTGAAGCATTTA
TCAGGGTTATTGTCTCATGAGCGGATACATATTTGAATGTATTTAGAAAAATAAACAAATAGGGGTTCCG
CGCACATTTCCCCGAAAAGTGCCACCTGAACGAAGCATCTGTGCTTCATTTTGTAGAACAAAAATGCAAC
GCGAGAGCGCTAATTTTTCAAACAAAGAATCTGAGCTGCATTTTTACAGAACAGAAATGCAACGCGAAAG
CGCTATTTTACCAACGAAGAATCTGTGCTTCATTTTTGTAAAACAAAAATGCAACGCGAGAGCGCTAATT
TTTCAAACAAAGAATCTGAGCTGCATTTTTACAGAACAGAAATGCAACGCGAGAGCGCTATTTTACCAAC
AAAGAATCTATACTTCTTTTTTGTTCTACAAAAATGCATCCCGAGAGCGCTATTTTTCTAACAAAGCATC
TTAGATTACTTTTTTTCTCCTTTGTGCGCTCTATAATGCAGTCTCTTGATAACTTTTTGCACTGTAGGTC
CGTTAAGGTTAGAAGAAGGCTACTTTGGTGTCTATTTTCTCTTCCATAAAAAAAGCCTGACTCCACTTCC
CGCGTTTACTGATTACTAGCGAAGCTGCGGGTGCATTTTTTCAAGATAAAGGCATCCCCGATTATATTCT
ATACCGATGTGGATTGCGCATACTTTGTGAACAGAAAGTGATAGCGTTGATGATTCTTCATTGGTCAGAA
AATTATGAACGGTTTCTTCTATTTTGTCTCTATATACTACGTATAGGAAATGTTTACATTTTCGTATTGT
TTTCGATTCACTCTATGAATAGTTCTTACTACAATTTTTTTGTCTAAAGAGTAATACTAGAGATAAACAT
AAAAAATGTAGAGGTCGAGTTTAGATGCAAGTTCAAGGAGCGAAAGGTGGATGGGTAGGTTATATAGGGA
TATAGCACAGAGATATATAGCAAAGAGATACTTTTGAGCAATGTTTGTGGAAGCGGTATTCGCAATATTT
TAGTAGCTCGTTACAGTCCGGTGCGTTTTTGGTTTTTTGAAAGTGCGTCTTCAGAGCGCTTTTGGTTTTC
AAAAGCGCTCTGAAGTTCCTATACTTTCTAGAGAATAGGAACTTCGGAATAGGAACTTCAAAGCGTTTCC
GAAAACGAGCGCTTCCGAAAATGCAACGCGAGCTGCGCACATACAGCTCACTGTTCACGTCGCACCTATA
TCTGCGTGTTGCCTGTATATATATATACATGAGAAGAACGGCATAGTGCGTGTTTATGCTTAAATGCGTA
CTTATATGCGTCTATTTATGTAGGATGAAAGGTAGTCTAGTACCTCCTGTGATATTATCCCATTCCATGC
GGGGTATCGTATGCTTCCTTCAGCACTACCCTTTAGCTGTTCTATATGCTGCCACTCCTCAATTGGATTA
GTCTCATCCTTCAATGCTATCATTTCCTTTGATATTGGATCATACTAAGAAACCATTGGTACCATAACTT
CGTATAAGGTATACTATACGAAGTTATGCTAGCATTATCATGACATTAACCTATAAAAATAGGCGTATCA
CGAGGCCCTTTCGTCTCGCGCGTTTCGGTGATGACGGTGAAAACCTCTGACACATGCAGCTCCCGGAGAC
GGTCACAGCTTGTCTGTAAGCGGATGCCGGGAGCAGACAAGCCCGTCAGGGCGCGTCAGCGGGTGTTGGC
G
